>Addgene plasmid #229227 | pLP_mod_mNeonGreen11_P2A_puroR_CRE-GFP | addgene full sequence | sequence record 454989 | Addgene NGS Result
GCGTAATCATGGTCATAGCTGTTTCCTGTGTGAAATTGTTATCCGCTCACAATTCCACACAACATACGAG
CCGGAAGCATAAAGTGTAAAGCCTGGGGTGCCTAATGAGTGAGCTAACTCACATTAATTGCGTTGCGCTC
ACTGCCCGCTTTCCAGTCGGGAAACCTGTCGTGCCAGCTGCATTAATGAATCGGCCAACGCGCGGGGAGA
GGCGGTTTGCGTATTGGGCGCTCTTCCGCTTCCTCGCTCACTGACTCGCTGCACTCGGTCGTTCGGCTGC
GGCGAGCGGTATCAGCTCACTCAAAGGCGGTAATACGGTTATCCACAGAATCAGGGGATAACGCAGGAAA
GAACATGTGAGCAAAAGGCCAGCAAAAGGCCAGGAACCGTAAAAAGGCCGCGTTGCTGGCGTTTTTCCAT
AGGCTCCGCCCCCCTGACGAGCATCACAAAAATCGACGCTCAAGTCAGAGGTGGCGAAACCCGACAGGAC
TATAAAGATACCAGGCGTTTCCCCCTGGAAGCTCCCTCGTGCGCTCTCCTGTTCCGACCCTGCCGCTTAC
CGGATACCTGTCCGCCTTTCTCCCTTCGGGAAGCGTGGCGCTTTCTCATAGCTCACGCTGTAGGTATCTC
AGTTCGGTGTAGGTCGTTCGCTCCAAGCTGGGCTGTGTGCACGAACCCCCCGTTCAGCCCGACCGCTGCG
CCTTATCCGGTAACTATCGTCTTGAGTCCAACCCGGTAAGACACGACTTATCGCCACTGGCAGCAGCCAC
TGGTAACAGGATTAGCAGAGCGAGGTATGTAGGCGGTGCTACAGAGTTCTTGAAGTGGTGGCCTAACTAC
GGCTACACTAGAAGAACAGTATTTGGTATCTGCGCTCTGCTGAAGCCAGTTACCTTCGGAAAAAGAGTTG
GTAGCTCTTGATCCGGCAAACAAACCACCGCTGGTAGCGGTGGTTTTTTTGTTTGCAAGCAGCAGATTAC
GCGCAGAAAAAAAGGATCTCAAGAAGATCCTTTGATCTTTTCTACGGGGTCTGACGCTCAGTGGAACGAA
AACTCACGTTAAGGGATTTTGGTCATGAGATTATCAAAAAGGATCTTCACCTAGATCCTTTTAAATTAAA
AATGAAGTTTTAAATCAATCTAAAGTATATATGAGTAAACTTGGTCTGACAGTTACCAATGCTTAATCAG
TGAGGCACCTATCTCAGCGATCTGTCTATTTCGTTCATCCATAGTTGCCTGACTCCCCGTCGTGTAGATA
ACTACGATACGGGAGGGCTTACCATCTGGCCCCAGTGCTGCAATGATACCGCGAGACCCACGCTCACCGG
CTCCAGATTTATCAGCAATAAACCAGCCAGCCGGAAGGGCCGAGCGCAGAAGTGGTCCTGCAACTTTATC
CGCCTCCATCCAGTCTATTAATTGTTGCCGGGAAGCTAGAGTAAGTAGTTCGCCAGTTAATAGTTTGCGC
AACGTTGTTGCCATTGCTACAGGCATCGTGGTGTCACGCTCGTCGTTTGGTATGGCTTCATTCAGCTCCG
GTTCCCAACGATCAAGGCGAGTTACATGATCCCCCATGTTGTGCAAAAAAGCGGTTAGCTCCTTCGGTCC
TCCGATCGTTGTCAGAAGTAAGTTGGCCGCAGTGTTATCACTCATGGTTATGGCAGCACTGCATAATTCT
CTTACTGTCATGCCATCCGTAAGATGCTTTTCTGTGACTGGTGAGTACTCAACCAAGTCATTCTGAGAAT
AGTGTATGCGGCGACCGAGTTGCTCTTGCCCGGCGTCAATACGGGATAATACCGCGCCACATAGCAGAAC
TTTAAAAGTGCTCATCATTGGAAAACGTTCTTCGGGGCGAAAACTCTCAAGGATCTTACCGCTGTTGAGA
TCCAGTTCGATGTAACCCACTCGTGCACCCAACTGATCTTCAGCATCTTTTACTTTCACCAGCGTTTCTG
GGTGAGCAAAAACAGGAAGGCAAAATGCCGCAAAAAAGGGAATAAGGGCGACACGGAAATGTTGAATACT
CATACTCTTCCTTTTTCAATATTATTGAAGCATTTATCAGGGTTATTGTCTCATGAGCGGATACATATTT
GAATGTATTTAGAAAAATAAACAAATAGGGGTTCCGCGCACATTTCCCCGAAAAGTGCCACCTAAATTGT
AAGCGTTAATATTTTGTTAAAATTCGCGTTAAATTTTTGTTAAATCAGCTCATTTTTTAACCAATAGGCC
GAAATCGGCAAAATCCCTTATAAATCAAAAGAATAGACCGAGATAGGGT
[37 nt withheld, positions 2290-2326]
AAAGAACGTGGACTCCAACGTCAAAGG
[49 nt withheld, positions 2354-2402]
T
[91 nt withheld, positions 2404-2494]
G
[124 nt withheld, positions 2496-2619]
CCCATTCGCCATTCAGGCTGCGCAACTGTTGGGAAGGGCGATCGGTGCGGGCCTCTTCGCTATTACGCCA
GCTGGCGAAAGGGGGATGTGCTGCAAGGCGATTAAGTTGGGTAACGCCAGGGTTTTCCCAGTCACGACGT
TGTAAAACGACGGCCAGTGAATTGTAATACGACTCACTATAGGGCGAATTGGGTACCGGGCCCCCCCTCG
AGGTCGACGATGTAGGTCACGGCATTCCGGACTCAGCGCTCGAGCCGGCTTGTCGACGACGGCGGTCTCC
GTCGTCAGGATCATCCGCAGATTATACCGCAACTACACGCCACCCCGTCAGATCCGGCCACCATCGAGAC
GGGAACGTCTCAGGGTCGGGATCTGGTTCAACCGAGCTCAACTTCAAGGAGTGGCAAAAGGCCTTTACCG
ATATGATGGCAACTAATTTTAGTCTACTGAAACAAGCTGGTGATGTGGAGGAAAATCCAGGACCAACCGA
GTACAAGCCCACGGTGCGCTTAGCCACCCGCGACGACGTCCCCAGGGCCGTACGCACCTTGGCAGCTGCT
TTCGCCGACTACCCCGCTACGAGACACACCGTTGATCCTGACCGCCACATCGAAAGAGTTACCGAGTTGC
AAGAATTGTTCTTGACGCGCGTCGGGCTCGACATCGGCAAGGTGTGGGTCGCAGACGACGGCGCCGCTGT
GGCGGTATGGACCACGCCGGAGAGCGTAGAAGCTGGAGCGGTATTCGCTGAGATCGGACCGCGCATGGCA
GAATTGAGCGGTTCCCGGCTGGCCGCACAGCAACAGATGGAAGGACTCCTGGCTCCTCACCGGCCCAAGG
AGCCTGCATGGTTCCTGGCAACCGTTGGTGTGTCGCCTGACCACCAGGGAAAGGGTCTGGGCAGCGCTGT
TGTGCTCCCTGGAGTGGAGGCGGCAGAAAGAGCTGGAGTGCCAGCATTCCTGGAAACCTCCGCTCCCCGC
AACCTCCCCTTCTACGAAAGACTCGGCTTCACCGTTACCGCAGACGTCGAGGTTCCCGAAGGACCGAGAA
CCTGGTGCATGACCCGCAAGTAAGGCCCGACTGTGCCTTCTAGTTGCCAGCCATCTGTTGTTTGCCCCTC
CCCCGTGCCTTCCTTGACCCTGGAAGGTGCCACTCCCACTGTCCTTTCCTAATAAAATGAGGAAATTGCA
TCGCATTGTCTGAGTAGGTGTCATTCTATTCTGGGGGGTGGGGTGGGGCAGGACAGCAAGGGGGAGGATT
GGGAAGACAATAGCAGGCATGCTGGGGATGCGGTGGGCTCTATGGCACTTTTATACTTTTATGAGGGACA
GCCCCCCCCCAAAGCCCCCAGGGATGTAATTACGTCCCTCCCCCGCTAGGGGGCAGCAGCGAGCCGCCCG
GGGCTCCGCTCCGGTCCGGCGCTCCCCCCGCATCCCCGAGCCGGCAGCGTGCGGGGACAGCCCGGGCACG
GGGAAGGTGGCACGGGATCGCTTTCCTCTGAACGCTTCTCGCTGCTCTTTGAGCCTGCAGACACCTGGGG
GGATACGGGGAAAAGGACGCGTACGCGTGCACCAGACAGTGACGTCAGCTGCCAGATCCCATGGCCGTCA
TACTGTGACGTCTTTCAGACACCCCATTGACGTCAATGGGAGAACTCCCTACGGTACCGAGGATATCAAG
ATCTGGCCTCGGCGGCCAAGCTTAGACACTAGAGGGTATATAATGGAAGCTCGACTTCCAGCTTGGCAAT
CCGGTACTGTTGGTAAAGCCACCATGCCCAAGAAGAAGAGGAAGGTGGAGGACGCCGGTTCTATGGTGAG
CAAGGGCGAGGAGCTGTTCACCGGGGTGGTGCCCATCCTGGTCGAGCTGGACGGCGACGTAAACGGCCAC
AAGTTCAGCGTGTCCGGCGAGGGCGAGGGCGATGCCACCTACGGCAAGCTGACCCTGAAGTTCATCTGCA
CCACCGGCAAGCTGCCCGTGCCCTGGCCCACCCTCGTGACCACCCTGACCTACGGCGTGCAGTGCTTCAG
CCGCTACCCCGACCACATGAAGCAGCACGACTTCTTCAAGTCCGCCATGCCCGAAGGCTACGTCCAGGAG
CGCACCATCTTCTTCAAGGACGACGGCAACTACAAGACCCGCGCCGAGGTGAAGTTCGAGGGCGACACCC
TGGTGAACCGCATCGAGCTGAAGGGCATCGACTTCAAGGAGGACGGCAACATCCTGGGGCACAAGCTGGA
GTACAACTACAACAGCCACAACGTCTATATCATGGCCGACAAGCAGAAGAACGGCATCAAGGTGAACTTC
AAGATCCGCCACAACATCGAGGACGGCAGCGTGCAGCTCGCCGACCACTACCAGCAGAACACCCCCATCG
GCGACGGCCCCGTGCTGCTGCCCGACAACCACTACCTGAGCACCCAGTCCGCCCTGAGCAAAGACCCCAA
CGAGAAGCGCGATCACATGGTCCTGCTGGAGTTCGTGACCGCCGCCGGGATCACTCTCGGCATGGACGAG
CTGTACAAGGGATCCATATCACTGATCGCTGCACTCGCGGTTGATTATGTAATAGGCATGGAAAACGCGA
TGCCCTGGAACCTGCCAGCAGACCTCGCATGGTTTAAGCGGAACACTCTGAATAAGCCAGTCATTATGGG
CCGACATACGTGGGAAAGCATTGGACGCCCACTGCCAGGAAGGAAGAATATAATCCTGTCATCACAGCCG
TCCACGGACGATAGAGTCACTTGGGTAAAATCCGTTGACGAAGCCATAGCTGCCTGTGGTGATGTGCCTG
AGATAATGGTAATAGGAGGAGGGCGGGTAATCGAACAATTTCTGCCTAAAGCCCAGAAGCTGTACCTTAC
CCATATTGACGCGGAAGTAGAGGGCGACACACATTTCCCAGATTATGAGCCAGATGATTGGGAGAGCGTT
TTCTCCGAATTTCATGATGCAGACGCCCAGAATAGCCACAGCTACTGCTTTGAAATATTGGAGCGCCGAT
AAGGGATCCTGATCATAATCAGCCATACCACATTTGTAGAGGTTTTACTTGCTTTAAAAAACCTCCCACA
CCTCCCCCTGAACCTGAAACATAAAATGAATGCAATTGTTGTTGTTAACTTGTTTATTGCAGCTTATAAT
GGTTACAAATAAAGCAATAGCATCACAAATTTCACAAATAAAGCATTTTTTTCACTGCATTCTAGTTGTG
GTTTGTCCAAACTCATCAATGTATCTTAGGAGATCCCCTTTAGTGAGGGTTAATTTAAGCTTGCGGCCGC
ACTCGAGAATTCGAGCTTG
Features (pLannotate 1.2.2; 21 found; start..end, strand, type, name):
     36..52      -  protein_bind   lac operator: The lac repressor binds to the lac operator to inhibit transcription in E. coli. This inhibition can be relieved by adding lactose or isopropyl-β-D-thiogalactopyranoside (IPTG). lac repressor encoded by lacI
     60..90      -  promoter       lac promoter: promoter for the E. coli lac operon
    105..126     -  protein_bind   CAP binding site: CAP binding activates transcription in the presence of cAMP. E. coli catabolite activator protein
    139..231     -  CDS            lacI (fragment): lac repressor; lacI; The lac repressor binds to the lac operator to inhibit transcription in E. coli. This inhibition can be relieved by adding lactose or isopropyl-β-D-thiogalactopyranoside (IPTG).
    414..1002    -  rep_origin     ori: high-copy-number ColE1/pMB1/pBR322/pUC origin of replication
   1173..2033    -  CDS            AmpR: β-lactamase; bla; confers resistance to ampicillin, carbenicillin, and related antibiotics
   2034..2138    -  promoter       AmpR promoter: bla
   2191..2619    -  rep_origin     f1 ori (sequence partly withheld): f1 bacteriophage origin of replication; arrow indicates direction of (+) strand synthesis
   2624..2781    -  CDS            lacZα (fragment): LacZα fragment of β-galactosidase; lacZ fragment
   2784..2802    +  promoter       T7 promoter: promoter for bacteriophage T7 RNA polymerase
   2811..2838    -  misc_feature   MCS (fragment): pBluescript multiple cloning site
   3000..3047    +  CDS            LanYFP (fragment): tetrameric yellow fluorescent protein from Branchiostoma lanceolatum, also known as blFP-Y3
   3105..3689    +  CDS            pac: PUAC_STRAD - Protein predicted: Swiss-Prot protein existence level 4. Detoxification of puromycin. From Streptomyces alboniger.
   3700..3924    +  polyA_signal   bGH poly(A) signal: bovine growth hormone polyadenylation signal
   4249..4271    +  promoter       CMV promoter (fragment): human cytomegalovirus (CMV) immediate early promoter
   4329..4360    +  promoter       minP: minimal TATA-box promoter with low basal activity
   4432..5148    +  CDS            EGFP: EGFP is a basic (constitutively fluorescent) green fluorescent protein published in 1996, derived from Aequorea victoria. It is reported to be a rapidly-maturing weak dimer with moderate acid sensitivity.
   5155..5628    +  CDS            folA: DYR_ECOLI - Also known as tmrA. Experimental evidence at protein level: Swiss-Prot protein existence level 1. Key enzyme in folate metabolism. Catalyzes an essential reaction for de novo glycine and purine synthesis, and for DNA precursor synthesis. From Escherichia coli (strain K12).
   5639..5723    +  CDS            large T antigen (fragment): large T antigen from SV40 (simian virus 40)
   5746..5867    +  polyA_signal   SV40 poly(A) signal: SV40 polyadenylation signal
   5876..5894    -  promoter       T3 promoter: promoter for bacteriophage T3 RNA polymerase
