[The description below was written by a language model from this plasmid's Addgene catalogue record and pLannotate feature annotations shown in this document.]
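Description:
pLP_mod_mNeonGreen11_P2A_puroR_CRE-GFP is an empty, modular mammalian expression backbone (about 5.9 kb) designed as a donor for Bxb1 recombinase-mediated integration into a genomic landing pad. It is built on a pBluescript-type scaffold, as shown by the lacZα and MCS remnants, the flanking T7 and T3 promoters and the f1 origin. It is propagated in E. coli through a high-copy ColE1/pUC origin with ampicillin selection via β-lactamase. The Bxb1 attachment site implied by the catalogue description is not annotated in the feature table, so the record does not give its position.

The payload has two units. The first is a cloning position followed by a short fragment annotated as LanYFP, which corresponds to the mNeonGreen11 strand (mNeonGreen derives from LanYFP). This places a C-terminal split-fluorescent-protein tag on any inserted gene. The tag is followed, according to the construct name, by a P2A peptide, then the puromycin N-acetyltransferase gene (pac) and a bGH polyadenylation signal. No upstream mammalian promoter is annotated for this cassette. That is consistent with landing-pad designs in which the genomic promoter drives expression only after correct integration, though the record does not say so explicitly. Puromycin then selects integrants, and complementation with mNeonGreen1-10 could report expression of the tagged protein.

The second unit is a cAMP reporter, so "CRE" here means cAMP response element rather than Cre recombinase. A minimal TATA-box promoter (minP) sits near a small CMV-like fragment and drives EGFP fused to an E. coli DHFR (folA) sequence, possibly a destabilising domain. An SV40-derived fragment and SV40 poly(A) signal follow. The response elements themselves are not annotated. The associated publication concerns proton-sensing G protein-coupled receptors, which suggests use for expressing receptor variants with a GFP readout of cAMP signalling.
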