Addgene plasmid #229227: pLP_mod_mNeonGreen11_P2A_puroR_CRE-GFP
Purpose: (Empty Backbone) Modular BxB1 landing pad vector containing C-term mNeonGreen11 tag, puroR marker, and a cAMP GFP reporter.
Depositing lab: Willow Coyote-Maestas. Depositing organization: University of California, San Francisco (UCSF). Publication: Molecular basis of proton sensing by G protein-coupled receptors. Howard MK, Hoppe N, Huang XP, Mitrovic D, Billesbolle CB, Macdonald CB, Mehrotra E, Rockefeller Grimes P, Trinidad DD, Delemotte L, English JG, Coyote-Maestas W, Manglik A. Cell. 2025 Feb 6;188(3):671-687.e20. doi: 10.1016/j.cell.2024.11.036. Epub 2025 Jan 2. PubMed 39753132.
Backbone
  Vector backbone: pLP
  Vector type: Mammalian Expression
  Tag / fusion protein: mNeonGreen11 (C terminal on backbone)
Growth in bacteria
  Bacterial resistance: Ampicillin, 100 μg/mL
  Growth temperature: 37°C
  Growth strain: DH5alpha
  Copy number: Unknown
Terms and licenses: Academic/Nonprofit Terms; Industry Terms: Not Available to Industry
How to cite: pLP_mod_mNeonGreen11_P2A_puroR_CRE-GFP was a gift from Willow Coyote-Maestas (Addgene plasmid # 229227 ; http://n2t.net/addgene:229227 ; RRID:Addgene_229227)
